Addgene plasmid #196741: pGG-PIP03
Purpose: Contains PEP3 promoter
Depositing lab: Marc Somssich. Depositing organization: University of Melbourne. Publication: Resolving spatially distinct phytohormone response zones in Arabidopsis thaliana roots colonized by Fusarium oxysporum. Calabria J, Wang L, Rast-Somssich MI, Chen HW, Watt M, Persson S, Andersen TG, Idnurm A, Somssich M. J Exp Bot. 2025 Jan 17:erae516. doi: 10.1093/jxb/erae516. PubMed 39823275.
Backbone
  Vector backbone: pGGA000
  Total vector size (bp): 4380
  Vector type: GreenGate (GG) Entry Vector
Growth in bacteria
  Bacterial resistance: Ampicillin, 100 μg/mL
  Growth temperature: 37°C
  Growth strain: DH5alpha
  Copy number: High Copy
Gene/Insert
  Gene/Insert name: PLANT ELICITOR PEPTIDE 3 (alt names: PEP3; AT5G64905; PROPEP3)
  Species: A. thaliana (mustard weed)
  Entrez Gene: PROPEP3 (a.k.a. AT5G64905, elicitor peptide 3 precursor)
Terms and licenses: Academic/Nonprofit Terms; Industry Terms: Not Available to Industry
Depositor comments: Please visit https://doi.org/10.1101/2022.12.20.521292 for bioRxiv preprint.
How to cite: pGG-PIP03 was a gift from Marc Somssich (Addgene plasmid # 196741 ; http://n2t.net/addgene:196741 ; RRID:Addgene_196741)
