[The description below was written by a language model from this plasmid's Addgene catalogue record and pLannotate feature annotations shown in this document.]
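Description:
pGG-PIP03 is a GreenGate entry vector built on the pGGA000 backbone, the module position that in the GreenGate Golden Gate cloning system holds plant promoters. The 4,380 bp plasmid is maintained in E. coli as a high-copy plasmid through a ColE1/pUC-type origin of replication and is selected with ampicillin via the bla (β-lactamase) gene and its native promoter. The remaining annotated backbone elements are typical remnants of a pUC/pGEM-style cloning vector: a lacI fragment, CAP binding site, lac promoter and operator, a lacZα fragment, and partial bom and rop sequences. None of these plays a role in the plant payload.

The insert is described as the promoter of Arabidopsis thaliana PLANT ELICITOR PEPTIDE 3 (PROPEP3, AT5G64905), which encodes the precursor of an endogenous elicitor peptide. The automated feature table does not annotate this promoter. However, a roughly 1.7 kb unannotated stretch lies between the opposing SP6 and T7 phage promoters, and this is the likely location of the cloned fragment. The exact promoter boundaries and the flanking type IIS restriction sites and overhangs used for GreenGate assembly are not given in the record.

As an entry module, the plasmid is not itself a plant expression construct. It supplies the PEP3 promoter for one-step assembly with other GreenGate modules (tags, coding sequences or reporters, terminators, resistance cassettes) into a plant transformation destination vector. The associated publication concerns spatially resolving phytohormone response zones in Arabidopsis roots colonized by Fusarium oxysporum, which suggests the promoter was used to build transcriptional reporter lines. The record itself states only that the plasmid contains the PEP3 promoter.
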