Features (pLannotate 1.2.2; 12 found; start..end, strand, type, name):
     96..200     +  promoter       AmpR promoter: bla
    201..1061    +  CDS            AmpR: β-lactamase; bla; confers resistance to ampicillin, carbenicillin, and related antibiotics
   1232..1820    +  rep_origin     ori: high-copy-number ColE1/pMB1/pBR322/pUC origin of replication
   2003..2095    +  CDS            lacI (fragment): lac repressor; lacI; The lac repressor binds to the lac operator to inhibit transcription in E. coli. This inhibition can be relieved by adding lactose or isopropyl-β-D-thiogalactopyranoside (IPTG).
   2108..2129    +  protein_bind   CAP binding site: CAP binding activates transcription in the presence of cAMP. E. coli catabolite activator protein
   2144..2174    +  promoter       lac promoter: promoter for the E. coli lac operon
   2182..2198    +  protein_bind   lac operator: The lac repressor binds to the lac operator to inhibit transcription in E. coli. This inhibition can be relieved by adding lactose or isopropyl-β-D-thiogalactopyranoside (IPTG). lac repressor encoded by lacI
   2212..2230    +  promoter       SP6 promoter: promoter for bacteriophage SP6 RNA polymerase
   3967..3985    -  promoter       T7 promoter: promoter for bacteriophage T7 RNA polymerase
   3987..4139    +  CDS            lacZα (fragment): LacZα fragment of β-galactosidase; lacZ fragment
   4145..4244    -  misc_feature   bom (fragment): basis of mobility region from pBR322
   4346..1       -  CDS            rop (fragment) (across the origin): Rop protein, which maintains plasmids at low copy number; rop
>Addgene plasmid #196741 | pGG-PIP03 | addgene full sequence | sequence record 396370 | Addgene NGS Result
GACGAAAGGGCCTCGTGATACGCCTATTTTTATAGGTTAATGTCATGATAATAATGGTTTCTTAGACGTC
AGGTGGCACTTTTCGGGGAAATGTGCGCGGAACCCCTATTTGTTTATTTTTCTAAATACATTCAAATATG
TATCCGCTCATGAGACAATAACCCTGATAAATGCTTCAATAATATTGAAAAAGGAAGAGTATGAGTATTC
AACATTTCCGTGTCGCCCTTATTCCCTTTTTTGCGGCATTTTGCCTTCCTGTTTTTGCTCACCCAGAAAC
GCTGGTGAAAGTAAAAGATGCTGAAGATCAGTTGGGTGCACGAGTGGGTTACATCGAACTGGATCTCAAC
AGCGGTAAGATCCTTGAGAGTTTTCGCCCCGAAGAACGTTTTCCAATGATGAGCACTTTTAAAGTTCTGC
TATGTGGCGCGGTATTATCCCGTATTGACGCCGGGCAAGAGCAACTCGGTCGCCGCATACACTATTCTCA
GAATGACTTGGTTGAGTACTCACCAGTCACAGAAAAGCATCTTACGGATGGCATGACAGTAAGAGAATTA
TGCAGTGCTGCCATAACCATGAGTGATAACACTGCGGCCAACTTACTTCTGACAACGATCGGAGGACCGA
AGGAGCTAACCGCTTTTTTGCACAACATGGGGGATCATGTAACTCGCCTTGATCGTTGGGAACCGGAGCT
GAATGAAGCCATACCAAACGACGAGCGTGACACCACGATGCCTGTAGCAATGGCAACAACGTTGCGCAAA
CTATTAACTGGCGAACTACTTACTCTAGCTTCCCGGCAACAATTAATAGACTGGATGGAGGCGGATAAAG
TTGCAGGACCACTTCTGCGCTCGGCCCTTCCGGCTGGCTGGTTTATTGCTGATAAATCTGGAGCCGGTGA
GCGTGGCTCTCGAGGTATCATTGCAGCACTGGGGCCAGATGGTAAGCCCTCCCGTATCGTAGTTATCTAC
ACGACGGGGAGTCAGGCAACTATGGATGAACGAAATAGACAGATCGCTGAGATAGGTGCCTCACTGATTA
AGCATTGGTAACTGTCAGACCAAGTTTACTCATATATACTTTAGATTGATTTAAAACTTCATTTTTAATT
TAAAAGGATCTAGGTGAAGATCCTTTTTGATAATCTCATGACCAAAATCCCTTAACGTGAGTTTTCGTTC
CACTGAGCGTCAGACCCCGTAGAAAAGATCAAAGGATCTTCTTGAGATCCTTTTTTTCTGCGCGTAATCT
GCTGCTTGCAAACAAAAAAACCACCGCTACCAGCGGTGGTTTGTTTGCCGGATCAAGAGCTACCAACTCT
TTTTCCGAAGGTAACTGGCTTCAGCAGAGCGCAGATACCAAATACTGTTCTTCTAGTGTAGCCGTAGTTA
GGCCACCACTTCAAGAACTCTGTAGCACCGCCTACATACCTCGCTCTGCTAATCCTGTTACCAGTGGCTG
CTGCCAGTGGCGATAAGTCGTGTCTTACCGGGTTGGACTCAAGACGATAGTTACCGGATAAGGCGCAGCG
GTCGGGCTGAACGGGGGGTTCGTGCACACAGCCCAGCTTGGAGCGAACGACCTACACCGAACTGAGATAC
CTACAGCGTGAGCTATGAGAAAGCGCCACGCTTCCCGAAGGGAGAAAGGCGGACAGGTATCCGGTAAGCG
GCAGGGTCGGAACAGGAGAGCGCACGAGGGAGCTTCCAGGGGGAAACGCCTGGTATCTTTATAGTCCTGT
CGGGTTTCGCCACCTCTGACTTGAGCGTCGATTTTTGTGATGCTCGTCAGGGGGGCGGAGCCTATGGAAA
AACGCCAGCAACGCGGCCTTTTTACGGTTCCTGGCCTTTTGCTGGCCTTTTGCTCACATGTTCTTTCCTG
CGTTATCCCCTGATTCTGTGGATAACCGTATTACCGCCTTTGAGTGAGCTGATACCGCTCGCCGCAGCCG
AACGACCGAGCGCAGCGAGTCAGTGAGCGAGGAAGCGGAAGAGCGCCCAATACGCAAACCGCCTCTCCCC
GCGCGTTGGCCGATTCATTAATGCAGCTGGCACGACAGGTTTCCCGACTGGAAAGCGGGCAGTGAGCGCA
ACGCAATTAATGTGAGTTAGCTCACTCATTAGGCACCCCAGGCTTTACACTTTATGCTTCCGGCTCGTAT
GTTGTGTGGAATTGTGAGCGGATAACAATTTCACACGAGCTATTTAGGTGACACTATAGAAGTGAAGCTT
GGTCTCAACCTGCACTTTAAGTTACATTGTTTAGTCTAATTATTTGCAGTCGAAATGTGTTAATTTAATA
TCACTGTTTTACTTTTTTATTATATCAACAATCTACAGACAAACAAAATTTCATTAAGTTCTTGTTCACT
ATACGAGTTTTTTCCTCTTTATTTCATGCATTTTTTTTTTCCCGTATTTGATGTGATATTTGGGTTGAAC
AAAAGTAAATATGTTCGACCATCATAAGTTCATAACCAGTATCAATATTAATTGAACGCATTTAATATCC
ATCCATATCGAACGTATCTGTCAAATGTTAAACAACATTAAAGACGAACCTAATTGATATTTTTGGATTT
ATTTTAACAGTCAACAGCTATTTGGTTCTACCTAGCTAGCTCACATTAATTATAATTTAATGTCTTCACT
CATAGAATGGTCATGTAAAATTACTAAAGAATTAAGTTTTGCATTCACCATACTTTTGTTTATAGATCAT
CATACCAATAATTTATAAAGTTAGATGTTATAAAATAAAATAAACAAAAACCTTAAACGCAGTGATAATC
ATCCTATCACAATTCACAACGTGCATTATGAATGGTAATATTATATACAAAGTTGACGAGTGCTCTCTAT
GAGTAACGCATGATCGCTCTATGATTTAATAAAATATACTCCACGAGGAGCAGAAGCAACACCAACTTCG
AATATAAAACACATTTAACAATCTTCACTGTGACTTTAGACATCATGATTTTTTTGGTGTTCTTTTTTTA
AAAAACTCATAATCTGGTGATAAGTCTCGTAGTTACCTCATCGTAGAACCACAATTTAGTATTTACACAA
GAAGGTATGGTCTGATTAAAGTTTGGGGGTCTTTGTAATTAGGCCTACAATAATCATTCACAAATTTGAA
ATATTACAATTTATGAGGGACCACAACACCTAAAAAGGCATAAATGCATTATGCCCAGTGGCGACGAAAA
AAGTGCATTAAACCAAAGGAATATATGTTTGATTTTTATTTTAATGTGGGAATGGGATATGCAATATTAC
AATTATGATATTATCTGAAATTTTATATCTTTACAAAATTTGATTTTCAAACTTAAATTCTATAGTATGA
TCTACATGAACACTTTATATTCTTATGCAAGAAAAACAAGTCCTTTGTCCAATCATTGACCTCTTAATTG
AATTTGAAATATTTAACAAAGTACCCAATAGATAATTCTTTTGTTCTTGTTAAATTAGATTTTCAAAATA
CTAAGCTTTAGCATTAATTTGAATAATCAAAGATCTTCCTTTGAATTACCTATTCAACATTTGTTTAATA
ACTTAATTCAAACAAAAACCAAAGAAGAGCGTGAATTGACTTTGACCAAAACCAAATTCTCTCAAGAGTT
GCTGCCATATTTTGACCGCGCGCCACGTAGATTAGAGTCAAAATTGTTATTTTATTCACTTCAACATAAA
ACCAAATAAGCATTATCGGTTTTCAACATACCGGCACCAACTTTTCCAAAGTCTGTATGTACCTAACAAA
ACCGGTTTATCATAGAAACGGTCAACACACCAAAAATAGTTGACCAACAACTACCCAAGTGATATCCCTT
TAAAAGGAGTCGCATATGTGTTACCAAGTTCCATCATCAACCTAATAACACACAACACTAAATCTCTTTC
CCAAAAAAAGATTAAGAAGTCAACGAACATGAGACCGAATTCTCGCCCTATAGTGAGTCGTATTACCTGG
CCGTCGTTTTACAACGTCGTGACTGGGAAAACCCTGGCGTTACCCAACTTAATCGCCTTGCAGCACATCC
CCCTTTCGCCAGCTGGCGTAATAGCGAAGAGGCCCGCACCGATCGCCCTTCCCAACAGTTGCGCAGCCTG
AATGGCGAATGGCGCCTGATGCGGTATTTTCTCCTTACGCATCTGTGCGGTATTTCACACCGCATATGGT
GCACTCTCAGTACAATCTGCTCTGATGCCGCATAGTTAAGCCAGCCCCGACACCCGCCAACACCCGCTGA
CGCGCCCTGACGGGCTTGTCTGCTCCCGGCATCCGCTTACAGACAAGCTGTGACCGTCTCCGGGAGCTGC
ATGTGTCAGAGGTTTTCACCGTCATCACCGAAACGCGCGA
